Addgene plasmid #156977: pD649-HAsp-SEMA3F-Fc(DAPA)-AviTag-6xHis
Purpose: Mammalian expression of secreted protein fused to Fc(DAPA)-Avi-6xHis.
Depositing lab: Chris Garcia. Depositing organization: Stanford University. Publication: A Human IgSF Cell-Surface Interactome Reveals a Complex Network of Protein-Protein Interactions. Wojtowicz WM, Vielmetter J, Fernandes RA, Siepe DH, Eastman CL, Chisholm GB, Cox S, Klock H, Anderson PW, Rue SM, Miller JJ, Glaser SM, Bragstad ML, Vance J, Lam AW, Lesley SA, Zinn K, Garcia KC. Cell. 2020 Aug 20;182(4):1027-1043.e17. doi: 10.1016/j.cell.2020.07.025. PubMed 32822567.
Backbone
  Vector backbone: pD649
  Backbone size w/o insert (bp): 6106
  Vector type: Mammalian Expression
Growth in bacteria
  Bacterial resistance: Ampicillin, 100 μg/mL
  Growth temperature: 37°C
  Growth strain: DH5alpha
  Copy number: High Copy
Gene/Insert
  Gene/Insert name: SEMA3F (alt name: SEM3F)
  Species: H. sapiens (human)
  Insert size (bp): 2301
  Mutation: Fc region of human IgG contains D265A and P329A mutations (DAPA)
  Entrez Gene: SEMA3F (a.k.a. SEMA-IV, SEMA4, SEMAK)
  Promoter: CMV/SP6
  Tag / fusion protein: Fc(DAPA)-AviTag-6xHis (C terminal on backbone)
  Cloning method: Restriction Enzyme; 5′ cloning site GCGGCCGC (not destroyed); 3′ cloning site GGCGCGCC (not destroyed)
  Sequencing primers: 5′ ATTTAGGTGACACTATAG; 3′ CACGTACCAGTTGAACTTCACC
Resource information
  A portion of this plasmid was derived from a plasmid made by: synthesis by ThermoFisher
Terms and licenses: Academic/Nonprofit Terms; Industry Terms: Not Available to Industry
Depositor comments: Some plasmids in this collection may have an IS4-like element ISVsa5 family transposase upstream of the CMV promoter.
How to cite: pD649-HAsp-SEMA3F-Fc(DAPA)-AviTag-6xHis was a gift from Chris Garcia (Addgene plasmid # 156977 ; http://n2t.net/addgene:156977 ; RRID:Addgene_156977)
