[The description below was written by a language model from this plasmid's Addgene catalogue record and pLannotate feature annotations shown in this document.]
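Description:
pD649-HAsp-SEMA3F-Fc(DAPA)-AviTag-6xHis is a mammalian expression plasmid built on the pD649 backbone for producing human semaphorin 3F (SEMA3F) as a secreted Fc fusion protein. It is propagated in E. coli as a high-copy plasmid through a ColE1/pUC-type origin and selected with ampicillin via the β-lactamase gene. The sequenced record is 8,407 nt, consistent with the stated backbone plus a roughly 2.3 kb insert.

Expression is driven by the CMV immediate-early enhancer and promoter, followed by a fragment of CMV intron A. An SP6 promoter just upstream of the coding region also permits in vitro transcription and serves as a sequencing primer site. The open reading frame begins with a leader peptide that directs the product into the secretory pathway. The plasmid name calls this leader HAsp, whereas the automated annotation matches it to a mouse IgH signal sequence fragment. The SEMA3F sequence sits between two preserved restriction sites. The annotation tool labels this region as mouse Sema3c and the Fc as IGHG2, which are probably nearest-homologue matches rather than the true identities. The catalogue entry specifies human SEMA3F and a human IgG Fc.

The Fc carries the D265A and P329A (DAPA) substitutions, generally used to reduce Fc effector binding, and is followed by an AviTag for site-specific biotinylation and a 6xHis tag for metal-affinity purification. Neither small tag was annotated. A bGH polyadenylation signal ends the transcript. A separate SV40/EM7-driven puromycin resistance cassette with an SV40 poly(A) signal could allow selection in mammalian cells. The plasmid belongs to a collection made for mapping interactions among human cell-surface and secreted proteins. The depositor notes that some plasmids in the collection may carry an IS4-like transposase insertion upstream of the CMV promoter, but none is annotated here.
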