Features (pLannotate 1.2.2; 21 found; start..end, strand, type, name):
     77..380     +  enhancer       CMV enhancer: human cytomegalovirus immediate early enhancer
    381..584     +  promoter       CMV promoter: human cytomegalovirus (CMV) immediate early promoter
    720..763     +  intron         CMV intron (fragment): modified intron A from human cytomegalovirus
    815..833     +  promoter       SP6 promoter: promoter for bacteriophage SP6 RNA polymerase
    837..874     +  CDS            IgH signal sequence (fragment): signal sequence from the mouse immunoglobulin heavy chain variable region
   1019..3283    +  CDS            Sema3c: SEM3C_MOUSE - Also known as Semae, SemE. Experimental evidence at protein level: Swiss-Prot protein existence level 1. Binds to plexin family members and plays an important role in the regulation of developmental processes. Required for normal cardiovascular development during embryogenesis. Functions as attractant for growing axons, and thereby plays an important role in axon growth and axon guidance. From Mus musculus (Mouse).
   3257..3976    +  CDS            IGHG2 (fragment): IGHG2_HUMAN - Experimental evidence at protein level: Swiss-Prot protein existence level 1. Constant region of immunoglobulin heavy chains. Immunoglobulins, also known as antibodies, are membrane-bound or secreted glycoproteins produced by B lymphocytes. In the recognition phase of humoral immunity, the membrane-bound immunoglobulins serve as receptors which, upon binding of a specific antigen, trigger the clonal expansion and differentiation of B lymphocytes into immunoglobulins- secreting plasma cells. Secreted immunoglobulins mediate the effector phase of humoral immunity, which results in
   4191..4302    +  polyA_signal   bGH poly(A) signal: bovine growth hormone polyadenylation signal
   4303..4411    +  rep_origin     f1 ori (fragment): f1 bacteriophage origin of replication; arrow indicates direction of (+) strand synthesis
   4425..4754    +  promoter       SV40 promoter: SV40 enhancer and early promoter
   4802..4849    +  promoter       EM7 promoter: synthetic bacterial promoter&nbsp
   4868..5467    +  CDS            PuroR (fragment): puromycin N-acetyltransferase; pac from Streptomyces; confers resistance to puromycin
   5477..5602    +  CDS            ble (fragment): BLE_KLEPN - Experimental evidence at protein level: Swiss-Prot protein existence level 1. Binding protein with a strong affinity to the bleomycin family of antibiotics. Binds to CL990; an antimitotic-antibiotic compound. From Klebsiella pneumoniae.
   5597..5718    +  polyA_signal   SV40 poly(A) signal: SV40 polyadenylation signal
   5771..6631    -  CDS            AmpR: β-lactamase; bla; confers resistance to ampicillin, carbenicillin, and related antibiotics
   6634..6730    -  promoter       AmpR promoter (fragment): bla
   6760..6784    -  CDS            KanR (fragment): aminoglycoside phosphotransferase; aph(3')-Ia; confers resistance to kanamycin
   6895..7483    +  rep_origin     ori: high-copy-number ColE1/pMB1/pBR322/pUC origin of replication
   7708..7725    +  terminator     rrnB T2 terminator (fragment): transcription terminator T2 from the E. coli rrnB gene
   7750..7769    -  CDS            lacZα (fragment): LacZα fragment of β-galactosidase; lacZ fragment
   8225..8241    +  protein_bind   lac operator: The lac repressor binds to the lac operator to inhibit transcription in E. coli. This inhibition can be relieved by adding lactose or isopropyl-β-D-thiogalactopyranoside (IPTG). lac repressor encoded by lacI
>Addgene plasmid #156977 | pD649-HAsp-SEMA3F-Fc(DAPA)-AviTag-6xHis | addgene full sequence | sequence record 424406 | Addgene NGS Result
GGCATTGATTATTGACTAGTTATTAATAGTAATCAATTACGGGGTCATTAGTTCATAGCCCATATATGGA
GTTCCGCGTTACATAACTTACGGTAAATGGCCCGCCTGGCTGACCGCCCAACGACCCCCGCCCATTGACG
TCAATAATGACGTATGTTCCCATAGTAACGCCAATAGGGACTTTCCATTGACGTCAATGGGTGGAGTATT
TACGGTAAACTGCCCACTTGGCAGTACATCAAGTGTATCATATGCCAAGTACGCCCCCTATTGACGTCAA
TGACGGTAAATGGCCCGCCTGGCATTATGCCCAGTACATGACCTTATGGGACTTTCCTACTTGGCAGTAC
ATCTACGTATTAGTCATCGCTATTACCATGGTGATGCGGTTTTGGCAGTACATCAATGGGCGTGGATAGC
GGTTTGACTCACGGGGATTTCCAAGTCTCCACCCCATTGACGTCAATGGGAGTTTGTTTTGGCACCAAAA
TCAACGGGACTTTCCAAAATGTCGTAACAACTCCGCCCCATTGACGCAAATGGGCGGTAGGCGTGTACGG
TGGGAGGTCTATATAAGCAGAGCTCGTTTAGTGAACCGTCAGATCGCCTGGAGACGCCATCCACGCTGTT
TTGACCTCCATAGAAGACACCGGGACCGATCCAGCCTCCGCGGCCGGGAACGGTGCATTGGAACGCGGAT
TCCCCGTGCCAAGAGTGACGTAAGTACCGCCTATAGAGTCTATAGGCCCACCCCCTTGGCTTCGTTAGAA
CGCGGCTACAATTAATACATAACCTTATGTATCATACACATACGATTTAGGTGACACTATAGAATAACAT
CCACTTTGCCTTTCTCTCCACAGGTGTCCACTCCCAGGTCCAACTGCACCTCGGTTCTATCGAAAACGCG
CCTGCTAGCGCCACCATGAAGACCATCATTGCCCTGAGCTACATCTTCTGCCTGGTGTTCGCTGCGGCCG
CCAGCTTTCCCACACAAGATCATCTGCCTGCCACACCTAGAGTGCGGCTGAGCTTTAAAGAGCTGAAGGC
CACCGGCACAGCCCACTTTTTCAACTTTCTGCTGAACACCACCGACTACCGCATCCTGCTGAAGGACGAG
GACCACGATCGTATGTACGTGGGCAGCAAGGACTACGTGCTGAGCCTGGACCTGCACGACATCAACAGAG
AGCCCCTGATCATCCATTGGGCCGCCTCTCCACAGAGAATCGAGGAATGTGTGCTGAGCGGCAAGGACGT
GAACGGCGAGTGTGGAAACTTCGTCAGACTGATCCAGCCTTGGAACAGAACCCACCTGTACGTGTGTGGC
ACCGGCGCCTACAATCCTATGTGCACCTACGTGAACAGAGGCCGCAGAGCACAGGCTACCCCTTGGACAC
AGACACAGGCCGTTAGAGGAAGAGGCTCCAGAGCTACAGATGGCGCTCTGAGGCCTATGCCTACCGCTCC
TAGACAGGACTACATCTTCTACCTGGAACCTGAGCGGCTGGAATCCGGCAAGGGCAAGTGTCCTTACGAC
CCCAAGCTGGATACAGCCAGCGCTCTGATCAACGAGGAACTGTATGCCGGCGTGTACATCGACTTCATGG
GCACCGATGCCGCCATCTTCAGAACCCTGGGAAAGCAGACCGCCATGCGGACCGACCAGTACAACAGCAG
ATGGCTGAACGACCCCAGCTTCATCCACGCCGAGCTGATCCCTGATAGCGCCGAGAGAAACGACGACAAG
CTGTACTTCTTCTTCCGCGAACGCTCTGCCGAGGCTCCTCAGTCTCCTGCCGTGTATGCCAGAATCGGCA
GAATCTGCCTGAACGACGATGGCGGCCACTGCTGTCTGGTCAACAAGTGGTCTACCTTCCTGAAGGCCCG
GCTCGTTTGTTCTGTGCCTGGCGAGGATGGCATCGAGACACACTTCGATGAGCTGCAGGACGTGTTCGTG
CAGCAGACCCAGGATGTGCGGAATCCTGTGATCTACGCCGTGTTTACAAGCAGCGGCAGCGTGTTCAGAG
GCAGCGCCGTGTGTGTGTACTCCATGGCCGACATCAGAATGGTGTTCAACGGCCCCTTCGCTCACAAAGA
GGGCCCCAATTACCAGTGGATGCCCTTCAGCGGCAAGATGCCCTATCCTAGACCTGGCACATGTCCTGGC
GGCACCTTCACACCTAGCATGAAGTCCACCAAGGATTACCCCGACGAAGTGATCAACTTCATGCGGAGCC
ATCCTCTGATGTACCAGGCCGTGTATCCCCTGCAGAGAAGGCCTCTGGTTGTTAGAACAGGCGCCCCTTA
CAGACTGACCACAATCGCTGTGGATCAGGTGGACGCCGCCGATGGAAGATACGAGGTGCTGTTCCTGGGC
ACAGACAGAGGCACCGTGCAGAAAGTGATCGTGCTGCCCAAGGACGACCAAGAGCTGGAAGAACTGATGC
TGGAAGAGGTGGAAGTGTTCAAGGACCCCGCTCCTGTGAAAACCATGACCATCAGCAGCAAGCGGCAGCA
GCTGTATGTGGCTTCTGCCGTGGGAGTGACACACCTGTCTCTGCACAGATGCCAGGCTTATGGCGCCGCT
TGTGCCGATTGCTGTCTCGCCAGAGATCCTTATTGTGCCTGGGATGGCCAGGCCTGTAGCAGATACACAG
CCAGCTCCAAGAGAAGATCCCGCAGACAGGACGTGCGGCACGGCAATCCTATCAGACAGTGCAGAGGCTT
CAACAGCAACGCCAACAAGAACGCCGTGGAAAGCGTGCAGTATGGCGTGGCCGGATCTGCCGCCTTTCTT
GAGTGTCAGCCTAGAAGCCCTCAGGCCACCGTGAAGTGGCTGTTTCAGAGAGATCCCGGCGACCGGCGGA
GAGAGATTAGAGCCGAGGATAGATTCCTGAGAACCGAGCAGGGACTGCTGCTGAGAGCACTGCAACTGAG
CGATAGAGGCCTGTACTCTTGCACCGCCACCGAGAACAACTTCAAGCACGTGGTCACCAGAGTCCAGCTG
CACGTGCTGGGAAGAGATGCTGTGCATGCCGCTCTGTTCCCTCCACTGTCTATGTCTGCTCCTCCTCCAC
CTGGTGCTGGACCTCCAACACCTCCTTATCAAGAACTGGCCCAGCTGCTGGCTCAGCCTGAAGTGGGACT
GATTCACCAGTACTGCCAAGGCTACTGGCGCCACGTTCCACCTTCACCTAGAGAAGCTCCAGGCGCTCCA
AGAAGCCCTGAGCCTCAGGATCAGAAGAAGCCCAGAAACAGACGGCACCATCCTCCAGACACAGGCGCGC
CGGGCGGCGACAAGACCCACACCTGCCCCCCCTGCCCAGCTCCAGAACTGCTGGGAGGGCCTTCCGTGTT
CCTGTTCCCCCCCAAGCCCAAGGACACCCTGATGATCAGCAGGACCCCCGAGGTGACCTGCGTGGTGGTG
GCCGTGTCCCACGAGGACCCAGAGGTGAAGTTCAACTGGTACGTGGACGGCGTGGAGGTGCACAACGCCA
AGACCAAGCCCAGAGAGGAGCAGTACAACAGCACCTACAGGGTGGTGTCCGTGCTGACCGTGCTGCACCA
GGACTGGCTGAACGGCAAAGAATACAAGTGCAAAGTCTCCAACAAGGCCCTGGCTGCCCCAATCGAAAAG
ACAATCAGCAAGGCCAAGGGCCAGCCACGGGAGCCCCAGGTGTACACCCTGCCCCCCAGCCGGGAGGAGA
TGACCAAGAACCAGGTGTCCCTGACCTGTCTGGTGAAGGGCTTCTACCCCAGCGATATCGCCGTGGAGTG
GGAGAGCAACGGCCAGCCCGAGAACAACTACAAGACCACCCCCCCAGTGCTGGACAGCGACGGCAGCTTC
TTCCTGTACAGCAAGCTGACCGTGGACAAGTCCAGGTGGCAGCAGGGCAACGTGTTCAGCTGCAGCGTGA
TGCACGAGGCCCTGCACAACCACTACACCCAGAAGTCCCTGAGCCTGAGCCCCGGCGGCAGCGGTCTTAA
TGATATTTTCGAGGCTCAGAAGATTGAGTGGCATGAACACCACCACCATCACCACTAAGGCCGGCCTGTA
GTCACTGGCACAACGCGTTACCCGGTAAGCCAATCGGGTATACACGGTCGTCATACTGCAGACAGGGTTC
TTCTACTTTGCAAGATAGTCTTGAGTAGTAAAATAAATAGATAGAGAAAATCAGCCTCGACTGTGCCTTC
TAGTTGCCAGCCATCTGTTGTTTGCCCCTCCCCCGTGCCTTCCTTGACCCTGGAAGGTGCCACTCCCACT
GTCCTTTCCTAATAAAATGAGGAAATTGCATCACAACACTCAACCCTATCTCGGTCTATTCTTTTGATTT
ATAAGGGATTTTGCCGATTTCGGCCTATTGGTTAAAAAATGAGCTGATTTAACAAAAATTTAACGCGAAT
TAATTCTGTGGAATGTGTGTCAGTTAGGGTGTGGAAAGTCCCCAGGCTCCCCAGCAGGCAGAAGTATGCA
AAGCATGCATCTCAATTAGTCAGCAACCAGGTGTGGAAAGTCCCCAGGCTCCCCAGCAGGCAGAAGTATG
CAAAGCATGCATCTCAATTAGTCAGCAACCATAGTCCCGCCCCTAACTCCGCCCATCCCGCCCCTAACTC
CGCCCAGTTCCGCCCATTCTCCGCCCCATGGCTGACTAATTTTTTTTATTTATGCAGAGGCCGAGGCCGC
CTCTGCCTCTGAGCTATTCCAGAAGTAGTGAGGAGGCTTTTTTGGAGGCCTAGGCTTTTGCAAAAAGCTC
CCGGGAGCTTGTATATCCATTTTCGGATCTGATCAGCACGTGTTGACAATTAATCATCGGCATAGTATAT
CGGCATAGTATAATACGACAAGGTGAGGAACTAAACCATGACCGAGTACAAGCCCACGGTGCGCCTCGCC
ACCCGCGACGACGTCCCCAGGGCCGTACGCACCCTCGCCGCCGCGTTCGCCGACTACCCCGCCACGCGCC
ACACCGTCGATCCGGACCGCCACATCGAGCGGGTCACCGAGCTGCAAGAACTCTTCCTCACGCGCGTCGG
GCTCGACATCGGCAAGGTGTGGGTCGCGGACGACGGCGCCGCGGTGGCGGTCTGGACCACGCCGGAGAGC
GTCGAAGCGGGGGCGGTGTTCGCCGAGATCGGCCCGCGCATGGCCGAGTTGAGCGGTTCCCGGCTGGCCG
CGCAGCAACAGATGGAAGGCCTCCTGGCGCCGCACCGGCCCAAGGAGCCCGCGTGGTTCCTGGCCACCGT
CGGCGTCTCGCCCGACCACCAGGGCAAGGGTCTGGGCAGCGCCGTCGTGCTCCCCGGAGTGGAGGCGGCC
GAGCGCGCCGGGGTGCCCGCCTTCCTGGAGACATCCGCGCCCCGCAACCTCCCCTTCTACGAGCGGCTCG
GCTTCACCGTCACCGCCGACGTCGAGGTGCCCGAAGGACCGCGCACCTGGTGCATGACCCGCAAGCCCGG
TGCCTGACACGTGCTACGAGATTTCGATTCCACCGCCGCCTTCTATGAAAGGTTGGGCTTCGGAATCGTT
TTCCGGGACGCCGGCTGGATGATCCTCCAGCGCGGGGATCTCATGCTGGAGTTCTTCGCCCACCCCAACT
TGTTTATTGCAGCTTATAATGGTTACAAATAAAGCAATAGCATCACAAATTTCACAAATAAAGCATTTTT
TTCACTGCATTCTAGTTGTGGTTTGTCCAAACTCATCAATGTATCTTATCATGTCTGTATACCGTCGACC
TCTAGCTAGAGCTTGGCGTAATCATGGTCATTACCAATGCTTAATCAGTGAGGCACCTATCTCAGCGATC
TGTCTATTTCGTTCATCCATAGTTGCCTGACTCCCCGTCGTGTAGATAACTACGATACGGGAGGGCTTAC
CATCTGGCCCCAGCGCTGCGATGATACCGCGAGAACCACGCTCACCGGCTCCGGATTTATCAGCAATAAA
CCAGCCAGCCGGAAGGGCCGAGCGCAGAAGTGGTCCTGCAACTTTATCCGCCTCCATCCAGTCTATTAAT
TGTTGCCGGGAAGCTAGAGTAAGTAGTTCGCCAGTTAATAGTTTGCGCAACGTTGTTGCCATCGCTACAG
GCATCGTGGTGTCACGCTCGTCGTTTGGTATGGCTTCATTCAGCTCCGGTTCCCAACGATCAAGGCGAGT
TACATGATCCCCCATGTTGTGCAAAAAAGCGGTTAGCTCCTTCGGTCCTCCGATCGTTGTCAGAAGTAAG
TTGGCCGCAGTGTTATCACTCATGGTTATGGCAGCACTGCATAATTCTCTTACTGTCATGCCATCCGTAA
GATGCTTTTCTGTGACTGGTGAGTACTCAACCAAGTCATTCTGAGAATAGTGTATGCGGCGACCGAGTTG
CTCTTGCCCGGCGTCAATACGGGATAATACCGCGCCACATAGCAGAACTTTAAAAGTGCTCATCATTGGA
AAACGTTCTTCGGGGCGAAAACTCTCAAGGATCTTACCGCTGTTGAGATCCAGTTCGATGTAACCCACTC
GTGCACCCAACTGATCTTCAGCATCTTTTACTTTCACCAGCGTTTCTGGGTGAGCAAAAACAGGAAGGCA
AAATGCCGCAAAAAAGGGAATAAGGGCGACACGGAAATGTTGAATACTCATATTCTTCCTTTTTCAATAT
TATTGAAGCATTTATCAGGGTTATTGTCTCATGAGCGGATACATATTTGAATGTATTTAGAAAAATAAAC
AAATAGGGGTCAGTGTTACAACCAATTAACCAATTCTGAACATTATCGCGAGCCCATTTATACCTGAATA
TGGCTCATAACACCCCTTGCTCATGACCAAAATCCCTTAACGTGAGTTACGCGCGCGTCGTTCCACTGAG
CGTCAGACCCCGTAGAAAAGATCAAAGGATCTTCTTGAGATCCTTTTTTTCTGCGCGTAATCTGCTGCTT
GCAAACAAAAAAACCACCGCTACCAGCGGTGGTTTGTTTGCCGGATCAAGAGCTACCAACTCTTTTTCCG
AAGGTAACTGGCTTCAGCAGAGCGCAGATACCAAATACTGTTCTTCTAGTGTAGCCGTAGTTAGCCCACC
ACTTCAAGAACTCTGTAGCACCGCCTACATACCTCGCTCTGCTAATCCTGTTACCAGTGGCTGCTGCCAG
TGGCGATAAGTCGTGTCTTACCGGGTTGGACTCAAGACGATAGTTACCGGATAAGGCGCAGCGGTCGGGC
TGAACGGGGGGTTCGTGCACACAGCCCAGCTTGGAGCGAACGACCTACACCGAACTGAGATACCTACAGC
GTGAGCTATGAGAAAGCGCCACGCTTCCCGAAGGGAGAAAGGCGGACAGGTATCCGGTAAGCGGCAGGGT
CGGAACAGGAGAGCGCACGAGGGAGCTTCCAGGGGGAAACGCCTGGTATCTTTATAGTCCTGTCGGGTTT
CGCCACCTCTGACTTGAGCGTCGATTTTTGTGATGCTCGTCAGGGGGGCGGAGCCTATGGAAAAACGCCA
GCAACGCGGCCTTTTTACGGTTCCTGGCCTTTTGCTGGCCTTTTGCTCACATGTTCTTTCCTGCGTTATC
CCCTGATTCTGTGGATAACCGTATTACCGCCTTTGAGTGAGCTGATACCGCTCGCCGCAGCCGAACGACC
GAGCGCAGCGAGTCAGTGAGCGAGGAAGCGGAAGGCGAGAGTAGGGAACTGCCAGGCATCAAACTAAGCA
GAAGGCCCCTGACGGATGGCCTTTTTGCGTTTCTACAAACTCTTTCTGTGTTGTAAAACGACGGCCAGTC
TTAAGCTCGGGCCCCCTGGGCGGTTCTGATAACGAGTAATCGTTAATCCGCAAATAACGTAAAAACCCGC
TTCGGCGGGTTTTTTTATGGGGGGAGTTTAGGGAAAGAGCATTTGTCAGAATATTTAAGGGCGCCTGTCA
CTTTGCTTGATATATGAGAATTATTTAACCTTATAAATGAGAAAAAAGCAACGCACTTTAAATAAGATAC
GTTGCTTTTTCGATTGATGAACACCTATAATTAAACTATTCATCTATTATTTATGATTTTTTGTATATAC
AATATTTCTAGTTTGTTAAAGAGAATTAAGAAAATAAATCTCGAAAATAATAAAGGGAAAATCAGTTTTT
GATATCAAAATTATACATGTCAACGATAATACAAAATATAATACAAACTATAAGATGTTATCAGTATTTA
TTATCATTTAGAATAAATTTTGTGTCGCCCTTAATTGTGAGCGGATAACAATTACGAGCTTCATGCACAG
TGGCGTTGACTCAATATTGGCCATTAGCCATATTATTCATTGGTTATATAGCATAAATCAATATTGGCTA
TTGGCCATTGCATACGTTGTATCTATATCATAATATGTACATTTATATTGGCTCATGTCCAATATGACCG
CCATGTT
