>Addgene plasmid #156977 | pD649-HAsp-SEMA3F-Fc(DAPA)-AviTag-6xHis | depositor partial sequence | sequence record 303064 | insert (secreted protein)
AGCTTTCCCACACAAGATCATCTGCCTGCCACACCTAGAGTGCGGCTGAGCTTTAAAGAGCTGAAGGCCA
CCGGCACAGCCCACTTTTTCAACTTTCTGCTGAACACCACCGACTACCGCATCCTGCTGAAGGACGAGGA
CCACGATCGTATGTACGTGGGCAGCAAGGACTACGTGCTGAGCCTGGACCTGCACGACATCAACAGAGAG
CCCCTGATCATCCATTGGGCCGCCTCTCCACAGAGAATCGAGGAATGTGTGCTGAGCGGCAAGGACGTGA
ACGGCGAGTGTGGAAACTTCGTCAGACTGATCCAGCCTTGGAACAGAACCCACCTGTACGTGTGTGGCAC
CGGCGCCTACAATCCTATGTGCACCTACGTGAACAGAGGCCGCAGAGCACAGGCTACCCCTTGGACACAG
ACACAGGCCGTTAGAGGAAGAGGCTCCAGAGCTACAGATGGCGCTCTGAGGCCTATGCCTACCGCTCCTA
GACAGGACTACATCTTCTACCTGGAACCTGAGCGGCTGGAATCCGGCAAGGGCAAGTGTCCTTACGACCC
CAAGCTGGATACAGCCAGCGCTCTGATCAACGAGGAACTGTATGCCGGCGTGTACATCGACTTCATGGGC
ACCGATGCCGCCATCTTCAGAACCCTGGGAAAGCAGACCGCCATGCGGACCGACCAGTACAACAGCAGAT
GGCTGAACGACCCCAGCTTCATCCACGCCGAGCTGATCCCTGATAGCGCCGAGAGAAACGACGACAAGCT
GTACTTCTTCTTCCGCGAACGCTCTGCCGAGGCTCCTCAGTCTCCTGCCGTGTATGCCAGAATCGGCAGA
ATCTGCCTGAACGACGATGGCGGCCACTGCTGTCTGGTCAACAAGTGGTCTACCTTCCTGAAGGCCCGGC
TCGTTTGTTCTGTGCCTGGCGAGGATGGCATCGAGACACACTTCGATGAGCTGCAGGACGTGTTCGTGCA
GCAGACCCAGGATGTGCGGAATCCTGTGATCTACGCCGTGTTTACAAGCAGCGGCAGCGTGTTCAGAGGC
AGCGCCGTGTGTGTGTACTCCATGGCCGACATCAGAATGGTGTTCAACGGCCCCTTCGCTCACAAAGAGG
GCCCCAATTACCAGTGGATGCCCTTCAGCGGCAAGATGCCCTATCCTAGACCTGGCACATGTCCTGGCGG
CACCTTCACACCTAGCATGAAGTCCACCAAGGATTACCCCGACGAAGTGATCAACTTCATGCGGAGCCAT
CCTCTGATGTACCAGGCCGTGTATCCCCTGCAGAGAAGGCCTCTGGTTGTTAGAACAGGCGCCCCTTACA
GACTGACCACAATCGCTGTGGATCAGGTGGACGCCGCCGATGGAAGATACGAGGTGCTGTTCCTGGGCAC
AGACAGAGGCACCGTGCAGAAAGTGATCGTGCTGCCCAAGGACGACCAAGAGCTGGAAGAACTGATGCTG
GAAGAGGTGGAAGTGTTCAAGGACCCCGCTCCTGTGAAAACCATGACCATCAGCAGCAAGCGGCAGCAGC
TGTATGTGGCTTCTGCCGTGGGAGTGACACACCTGTCTCTGCACAGATGCCAGGCTTATGGCGCCGCTTG
TGCCGATTGCTGTCTCGCCAGAGATCCTTATTGTGCCTGGGATGGCCAGGCCTGTAGCAGATACACAGCC
AGCTCCAAGAGAAGATCCCGCAGACAGGACGTGCGGCACGGCAATCCTATCAGACAGTGCAGAGGCTTCA
ACAGCAACGCCAACAAGAACGCCGTGGAAAGCGTGCAGTATGGCGTGGCCGGATCTGCCGCCTTTCTTGA
GTGTCAGCCTAGAAGCCCTCAGGCCACCGTGAAGTGGCTGTTTCAGAGAGATCCCGGCGACCGGCGGAGA
GAGATTAGAGCCGAGGATAGATTCCTGAGAACCGAGCAGGGACTGCTGCTGAGAGCACTGCAACTGAGCG
ATAGAGGCCTGTACTCTTGCACCGCCACCGAGAACAACTTCAAGCACGTGGTCACCAGAGTCCAGCTGCA
CGTGCTGGGAAGAGATGCTGTGCATGCCGCTCTGTTCCCTCCACTGTCTATGTCTGCTCCTCCTCCACCT
GGTGCTGGACCTCCAACACCTCCTTATCAAGAACTGGCCCAGCTGCTGGCTCAGCCTGAAGTGGGACTGA
TTCACCAGTACTGCCAAGGCTACTGGCGCCACGTTCCACCTTCACCTAGAGAAGCTCCAGGCGCTCCAAG
AAGCCCTGAGCCTCAGGATCAGAAGAAGCCCAGAAACAGACGGCACCATCCTCCAGACACA
